Addgene plasmid #191302: pTETDuet_M42FDHFR_R127ATS
Purpose: Bacterial co-expression of E. coli folA (Dihydrofolate Reductase) and E. coli thyA (Thymidylate Synthase)
Depositing lab: Kimberly Reynolds. Depositing organization: University of Texas Southwestern Medical Center. Publication: The genetic landscape of a metabolic interaction. Nguyen TN, Ingle C, Thompson S, Reynolds KA. Nat Commun. 2024 Apr 18;15(1):3351. doi: 10.1038/s41467-024-47671-0. PubMed 38637543.
Backbone
  Vector backbone: pTET-duet
  Vector type: Bacterial Expression
Growth in bacteria
  Bacterial resistance: Chloramphenicol, 25 μg/mL
  Growth temperature: 30°C
  Growth strain: DH5alpha
  Copy number: Low Copy
Gene/Insert
  Gene/Insert name: folA, thyA (alt names: DHFR; TS)
  Species: E. coli
  Mutation: M42F DHFR, R127A TYMS
  Promoter: T7 (folA), Tet (thyA)
  Cloning method: Restriction Enzyme; 5′ cloning site EcoNI (not destroyed); 3′ cloning site NotI (not destroyed)
  Sequencing primers: 5′ _GGATCTCGACGCTCTCCCTT; 3′ _CCGCTGAGCAATAACTAGC
Terms and licenses: Academic/Nonprofit Terms; Industry Terms: Not Available to Industry
Depositor comments: Please visit https://doi.org/10.1101/2023.05.28.542639 for bioRxiv preprint.
How to cite: pTETDuet_M42FDHFR_R127ATS was a gift from Kimberly Reynolds (Addgene plasmid # 191302 ; http://n2t.net/addgene:191302 ; RRID:Addgene_191302)
