[The description below was written by a language model from this plasmid's Addgene catalogue record and pLannotate feature annotations shown in this document.]
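Description:
pTETDuet_M42FDHFR_R127ATS is a 5.2 kb bacterial co-expression plasmid built on the pTET-duet backbone, a Duet-style vector carrying two independent expression cassettes. It replicates in E. coli from a p15A origin, which is compatible with ColE1-type plasmids; the catalogue lists it as low copy. Selection is with chloramphenicol through a cat gene driven by its own promoter. The annotation also picks up short fragments of an RSF origin, an IS1 element and a tetracycline resistance gene. These appear to be backbone remnants rather than functional parts.

The payload is a pair of E. coli folate-metabolism enzymes, each carrying a point mutation. The folA gene, encoding dihydrofolate reductase with the M42F substitution, sits downstream of a T7 promoter, a lac operator and the phage T7 gene 10 ribosome binding site. A plasmid-borne lacI gene with its own promoter supplies repressor for that operator. Immediately after folA on the circular map, a PLtetO-1 promoter (a lambda PL derivative with tet operator sites) drives thyA, encoding thymidylate synthase with the R127A substitution. Fragments of S-Tag and SET1 sequence lie beyond the thyA coding region, and a T7 terminator follows them. The record does not indicate whether these tag fragments are fused to the protein, and no tet repressor gene is annotated on the plasmid.

Thymidylate synthase makes dTMP and releases dihydrofolate as a by-product, and dihydrofolate is the substrate of DHFR, so the two enzymes are biochemically coupled. Expressing defined mutant combinations from a single plasmid fits the associated study of the genetic landscape of this metabolic interaction.
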