Features (pLannotate 1.2.2; 19 found; start..end, strand, type, name):
     34..107     +  promoter       PLtetO-1 promoter: modified phage lambda PL promoter with tet operator sites (Lutz and Bujard, 1997)
    149..940     +  CDS            thyA: TYSY_ECO57 - Experimental evidence at protein level: Swiss-Prot protein existence level 1. Catalyzes the reductive methylation of 2'-deoxyuridine-5'- monophosphate (dUMP) to 2'-deoxythymidine-5'-monophosphate (dTMP) while utilizing 5,10-methylenetetrahydrofolate (mTHF) as the methyl donor and reductant in the reaction, yielding dihydrofolate (DHF) as a by- product. This enzymatic reaction provides an intracellular de novo source of dTMP, an essential precursor for DNA biosynthesis. From Escherichia coli O157:H7.
    956..997     +  CDS            S-Tag (fragment): affinity and epitope tag derived from pancreatic ribonuclease A
   1027..1044    +  CDS            SET1 (fragment): solubility-enhancement tag derived from T7 phage gene 10B
   1052..1099    +  terminator     T7 terminator: transcription terminator for bacteriophage T7 RNA polymerase
   1323..1979    -  CDS            cat: CAT_ECOLX - Experimental evidence at protein level: Swiss-Prot protein existence level 1. This enzyme is an effector of chloramphenicol resistance in bacteria. From Escherichia coli. This protein is used as a marker in many commonly used cloning vectors, such as pACYC184.
   1980..2082    -  promoter       cat promoter: promoter of the E. coli cat gene encoding chloramphenicol acetyltransferase
   2203..2346    +  mobile_element IS1 (fragment): prokaryotic transposable element IS1
   2465..2520    -  rep_origin     RSF ori (fragment): Plasmids containing the RSF 1030 origin of replication can be propagated in E. coli cells that contain additional plasmids with compatible origins.
   2608..3153    -  rep_origin     p15A ori: Plasmids containing the medium-copy-number p15A origin of replication can be propagated in E. coli cells that contain a second plasmid with the ColE1 origin.
   3265..3329    -  CDS            TcR (fragment): tetracycline efflux protein; tet; confers resistance to tetracycline
   3344..3365    -  protein_bind   CAP binding site: CAP binding activates transcription in the presence of cAMP. E. coli catabolite activator protein
   3378..4460    -  CDS            lacI: lac repressor; lacI; The lac repressor binds to the lac operator to inhibit transcription in E. coli. This inhibition can be relieved by adding lactose or isopropyl-β-D-thiogalactopyranoside (IPTG).
   4461..4538    -  promoter       lacI promoter: lacI
   4546..4581    -  CDS            TcR (fragment): tetracycline efflux protein; tet; confers resistance to tetracycline
   4584..4602    +  promoter       T7 promoter: promoter for bacteriophage T7 RNA polymerase
   4603..4627    +  protein_bind   lac operator: The lac repressor binds to the lac operator to inhibit transcription in E. coli. This inhibition can be relieved by adding lactose or isopropyl-β-D-thiogalactopyranoside (IPTG). lac repressor encoded by lacI
   4642..4664    +  RBS            RBS: efficient ribosome binding site from bacteriophage T7 gene 10 (Olins and Rangwala, 1989)
   4671..5150    +  CDS            ecDHFR: E. coli dihydrofolate reductase; folA
>Addgene plasmid #191302 | pTETDuet_M42FDHFR_R127ATS | addgene full sequence | sequence record 378518 | Addgene NGS Result
CTTAAGTCGAACAGAAAGTAATCGTATTGTACATCCCTATCAGTGATAGAGATTGACATCCCTATCAGTG
ATAGAGATACTGAGCACATCAGCAGGACGCACTGACCGAATTCATTAAAGAGGAGAAAGGTACCATGCTG
CAGATCTCATGAAACAGTACCTGGAGCTGATGCAAAAAGTTCTGGATGAGGGTACCCAGAAAAACGACCG
CACGGGTACCGGAACGCTGAGCATTTTTGGCCATCAGATGCGTTTTAACCTGCAGGACGGATTCCCGCTG
GTTACGACCAAACGCTGCCACCTGCGTAGCATTATTCATGAGCTGCTGTGGTTTCTGCAAGGTGACACTA
ACATCGCGTATCTGCACGAAAACAATGTGACGATCTGGGATGAATGGGCCGATGAAAACGGCGATCTGGG
CCCAGTGTATGGTAAACAGTGGCGCGCCTGGCCAACGCCAGATGGCCGCCACATCGATCAGATCACGACC
GTGCTGAATCAACTGAAAAACGACCCGGACAGCCGCGCCATTATTGTTTCCGCGTGGAATGTGGGTGAAC
TGGATAAAATGGCGCTGGCGCCGTGCCATGCATTCTTCCAGTTTTACGTTGCGGACGGTAAGCTGAGCTG
TCAACTTTATCAGCGCAGCTGCGATGTTTTCCTCGGCCTGCCGTTCAATATCGCCAGCTACGCGTTACTG
GTGCATATGATGGCGCAGCAGTGCGACCTGGAGGTGGGTGATTTTGTCTGGACCGGCGGTGATACCCACC
TGTACAGCAACCATATGGACCAAACGCATCTGCAATTGAGCCGTGAGCCGCGTCCGCTGCCGAAACTGAT
TATTAAGCGCAAACCCGAGAGCATCTTTGACTATCGTTTCGAAGACTTCGAGATTGAAGGCTACGATCCG
CACCCGGGTATCAAAGCGCCGGTGGCTATCTAACTCGAGTCTGGTAAAGAAACCGCTGCTGCGAAATTTG
AACGCCAGCACATGGACTCGTCTACTAGCGCAGCTTAATTAACCTAGGCTGCTGCCACCGCTGAGCAATA
ACTAGCATAACCCCTTGGGGCCTCTAAACGGGTCTTGAGGGGTTTTTTGCTGAAACCTCAGGCATTTGAG
AAGCACACGGTCACACTGCTTCCGGTAGTCAATAAACCGGTAAACCAGCAATAGACATAAGCGGCTATTT
AACGACCCTGCCCTGAACCGACGACCGGGTCGAATTTGCTTTCGAATTTCTGCCATTCATCCGCTTATTA
TCACTTATTCAGGCGTAGCAACCAGGCGTTTAAGGGCACCAATAACTGCCTTAAAAAAATTACGCCCCGC
CCTGCCACTCATCGCAGTACTGTTGTAATTCATTAAGCATTCTGCCGACATGGAAGCCATCACAAACGGC
ATGATGAACCTGAATCGCCAGCGGCATCAGCACCTTGTCGCCTTGCGTATAATATTTGCCCATAGTGAAA
ACGGGGGCGAAGAAGTTGTCCATATTGGCCACGTTTAAATCAAAACTGGTGAAACTCACCCAGGGATTGG
CTGAGACGAAAAACATATTCTCAATAAACCCTTTAGGGAAATAGGCCAGGTTTTCACCGTAACACGCCAC
ATCTTGCGAATATATGTGTAGAAACTGCCGGAAATCGTCGTGGTATTCACTCCAGAGCGATGAAAACGTT
TCAGTTTGCTCATGGAAAACGGTGTAACAAGGGTGAACACTATCCCATATCACCAGCTCACCGTCTTTCA
TTGCCATACGGAACTCCGGATGAGCATTCATCAGGCGGGCAAGAATGTGAATAAAGGCCGGATAAAACTT
GTGCTTATTTTTCTTTACGGTCTTTAAAAAGGCCGTAATATCCAGCTGAACGGTCTGGTTATAGGTACAT
TGAGCAACTGACTGAAATGCCTCAAAATGTTCTTTACGATGCCATTGGGATATATCAACGGTGGTATATC
CAGTGATTTTTTTCTCCATTTTAGCTTCCTTAGCTCCTGAAAATCTCGATAACTCAAAAAATACGCCCGG
TAGTGATCTTATTTCATTATGGTGAAAGTTGGAACCTCTTACGTGCCGATCAACGTCTCATTTTCGCCAA
AAGTTGGCCCAGGGCTTCCCGGTATCAACAGGGACACCAGGATTTATTTATTCTGCGAAGTGATCTTCCG
TCACAGGTATTTATTCGGCGCAAAGTGCGTCGGGTGATGCTGCCAACTTACTGATTTAGTGTATGATGGT
GTTTTTGAGGTGCTCCAGTGGCTTCTGTTTCTATCAGCTGTCCCTCCTGTTCAGCTACTGACGGGGTGGT
GCGTAACGGCAAAAGCACCGCCGGACATCAGCGCTAGCGGAGTGTATACTGGCTTACTATGTTGGCACTG
ATGAGGGTGTCAGTGAAGTGCTTCATGTGGCAGGAGAAAAAAGGCTGCACCGGTGCGTCAGCAGAATATG
TGATACAGGATATATTCCGCTTCCTCGCTCACTGACTCGCTACGCTCGGTCGTTCGACTGCGGCGAGCGG
AAATGGCTTACGAACGGGGCGGAGATTTCCTGGAAGATGCCAGGAAGATACTTAACAGGGAAGTGAGAGG
GCCGCGGCAAAGCCGTTTTTCCATAGGCTCCGCCCCCCTGACAAGCATCACGAAATCTGACGCTCAAATC
AGTGGTGGCGAAACCCGACAGGACTATAAAGATACCAGGCGTTTCCCCCTGGCGGCTCCCTCGTGCGCTC
TCCTGTTCCTGCCTTTCGGTTTACCGGTGTCATTCCGCTGTTATGGCCGCGTTTGTCTCATTCCACGCCT
GACACTCAGTTCCGGGTAGGCAGTTCGCTCCAAGCTGGACTGTATGCACGAACCCCCCGTTCAGTCCGAC
CGCTGCGCCTTATCCGGTAACTATCGTCTTGAGTCCAACCCGGAAAGACATGCAAAAGCACCACTGGCAG
CAGCCACTGGTAATTGATTTAGAGGAGTTAGTCTTGAAGTCATGCGCCGGTTAAGGCTAAACTGAAAGGA
CAAGTTTTGGTGACTGCGCTCCTCCAAGCCAGTTACCTCGGTTCAAAGAGTTGGTAGCTCAGAGAACCTT
CGAAAAACCGCCCTGCAAGGCGGTTTTTTCGTTTTCAGAGCAAGAGATTACGCGCAGACCAAAACGATCT
CAAGAAGATCATCTTATTAATCAGATAAAATATTTCTAGATTTCAGTGCAATTTATCTCTTCAAATGTAG
CACCTGAAGTCAGCCCCATACGATATAAGTTGTAATTCTCATGTTAGTCATGCCCCGCGCCCACCGGAAG
GAGCTGACTGGGTTGAAGGCTCTCAAGGGCATCGGTCGAGATCCCGGTGCCTAATGAGTGAGCTAACTTA
CATTAATTGCGTTGCGCTCACTGCCCGCTTTCCAGTCGGGAAACCTGTCGTGCCAGCTGCATTAATGAAT
CGGCCAACGCGCGGGGAGAGGCGGTTTGCGTATTGGGCGCCAGGGTGGTTTTTCTTTTCACCAGTGAGAC
GGGCAACAGCTGATTGCCCTTCACCGCCTGGCCCTGAGAGAGTTGCAGCAAGCGGTCCACGCTGGTTTGC
CCCAGCAGGCGAAAATCCTGTTTGATGGTGGTTAACGGCGGGATATAACATGAGCTGTCTTCGGTATCGT
CGTATCCCACTACCGAGATGTCCGCACCAACGCGCAGCCCGGACTCGGTAATGGCGCGCATTGCGCCCAG
CGCCATCTGATCGTTGGCAACCAGCATCGCAGTGGGAACGATGCCCTCATTCAGCATTTGCATGGTTTGT
TGAAAACCGGACATGGCACTCCAGTCGCCTTCCCGTTCCGCTATCGGCTGAATTTGATTGCGAGTGAGAT
ATTTATGCCAGCCAGCCAGACGCAGACGCGCCGAGACAGAACTTAATGGGCCCGCTAACAGCGCGATTTG
CTGGTGACCCAATGCGACCAGATGCTCCACGCCCAGTCGCGTACCGTCTTCATGGGAGAAAATAATACTG
TTGATGGGTGTCTGGTCAGAGACATCAAGAAATAACGCCGGAACATTAGTGCAGGCAGCTTCCACAGCAA
TGGCATCCTGGTCATCCAGCGGATAGTTAATGATCAGCCCACTGACGCGTTGCGCGAGAAGATTGTGCAC
CGCCGCTTTACAGGCTTCGACGCCGCTTCGTTCTACCATCGACACCACCACGCTGGCACCCAGTTGATCG
GCGCGAGATTTAATCGCCGCGACAATTTGCGACGGCGCGTGCAGGGCCAGACTGGAGGTGGCAACGCCAA
TCAGCAACGACTGTTTGCCCGCCAGTTGTTGTGCCACGCGGTTGGGAATGTAATTCAGCTCCGCCATCGC
CGCTTCCACTTTTTCCCGCGTTTTCGCAGAAACGTGGCTGGCCTGGTTCACCACGCGGGAAACGGTCTGA
TAAGAGACACCGGCATACTCTGCGACATCGTATAACGTTACTGGTTTCACATTCACCACCCTGAATTGAC
TCTCTTCCGGGCGCTATCATGCCATACCGCGAAAGGTTTTGCGCCATTCGATGGTGTCCGGGATCTCGAC
GCTCTCCCTTATGCGACTCCTGCATTAGGAAATTAATACGACTCACTATAGGGGAATTGTGAGCGGATAA
CAATTCCCCTGTAGAAATAATTTTGTTTAACTTTAATAAGGAGATATACCATGATCAGTCTGATTGCGGC
GTTAGCGGTAGATCGCGTTATCGGCATGGAAAACGCCATGCCGTGGAACCTGCCTGCCGATCTCGCCTGG
TTTAAACGCAACACCTTAAATAAACCCGTGATTTTTGGCCGCCATACCTGGGAATCAATCGGTCGTCCGT
TGCCAGGACGCAAAAATATTATCCTCAGCAGTCAACCGGGTACGGACGATCGCGTAACGTGGGTGAAGTC
GGTGGATGAAGCCATCGCGGCGTGTGGTGACGTACCAGAAATCATGGTGATTGGCGGCGGTCGCGTTTAT
GAACAGTTCTTGCCAAAAGCGCAAAAACTGTATCTGACGCATATCGACGCAGAAGTGGAAGGCGACACCC
ATTTCCCGGATTACGAGCCGGATGACTGGGAATCGGTATTCAGCGAATTCCACGATGCTGATGCGCAGAA
CTCTCACAGCTATTGCTTTGAGATTCTGGAGCGGCGGTAACAGGCGTCGACAAGCTTGCGGCCGCATAAT
G
